Addgene plasmid #111752: pBacMam2-DiEx-LIC-C entry vector
Purpose: (Empty Backbone) Intermediate vector containing HTT gene, except for polyQ region. Used to clone various polyQ lengths into HTT sequence with C-term FLAG tag. Baculovirus transfer vector for insect and mammalian cells
Depositing lab: Cheryl Arrowsmith. Depositing organization: University of Toronto. Publication: Design and characterization of mutant and wildtype huntingtin proteins produced from a toolkit of scalable eukaryotic expression systems. Harding RJ, Loppnau P, Ackloo S, Lemak A, Hutchinson A, Hunt B, Holehouse AS, Ho JC, Fan L, Toledo-Sherman L, Seitova A, Arrowsmith CH. J Biol Chem. 2019 Apr 26;294(17):6986-7001. doi: 10.1074/jbc.RA118.007204. Epub 2019 Mar 6. PubMed 30842263.
Backbone
  Vector backbone: pBacMam2-DiEx-LIC
  Backbone size (bp): 15911
  Vector type: Mammalian Expression ; Baculovirus Expression
  Tag / fusion protein: FLAG (C terminal on backbone)
Growth in bacteria
  Bacterial resistance: Ampicillin, 100 μg/mL
  Growth temperature: 37°C
  Growth strain: DH5alpha
  Copy number: High Copy
Gene/Insert
  Gene/Insert name: None
  Tag / fusion protein: FLAG (C terminal on backbone)
Terms and licenses: Academic/Nonprofit Terms; Industry Terms: Not Available to Industry
Depositor comments: This plasmid contains most of the HTT gene: amino acids (AA) 1-6, a cloning site, and AA 131-3144. It lacks the polyQ region so that other polyQ lengths can be introduced. Please visit https://www.biorxiv.org/content/early/2018/12/10/492215 for BioRxiv preprint.
How to cite: pBacMam2-DiEx-LIC-C entry vector was a gift from Cheryl Arrowsmith (Addgene plasmid # 111752 ; http://n2t.net/addgene:111752 ; RRID:Addgene_111752)
