[The description below was written by a language model from this plasmid's Addgene catalogue record and pLannotate feature annotations shown in this document.]
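Description:
pBacMam2-DiEx-LIC-C entry vector is a BacMam-type baculovirus transfer plasmid intended for protein production in both insect and mammalian cells, and it serves as an intermediate for building full-length human huntingtin (HTT) expression constructs. It is maintained in E. coli through a high-copy ColE1/pUC-type origin with ampicillin resistance, and it also carries an f1 origin. The expression region lies between the Tn7R and Tn7L mini-transposon ends together with a gentamicin acetyltransferase gene. This arrangement allows site-specific transposition of the cassette into a baculovirus bacmid, with gentamicin selection for the transposed element.

The payload is driven by a dual promoter arrangement. A CMV enhancer/promoter for mammalian cells is followed directly by the baculovirus p10 promoter for insect cells, so the same recombinant virus can express the protein in either host. Downstream is an HTT open reading frame that, according to the depositor, encodes residues 1–6, a cloning site, and residues 131–3144. The polyglutamine-containing region is deliberately absent so that fragments carrying different polyQ lengths can be inserted, presumably by the ligation-independent cloning implied by the vector name. The coding sequence ends in a C-terminal FLAG tag; the annotation also detects a short His-tag-like fragment just upstream of it. A WPRE fragment and an SV40 polyadenylation signal follow to support transcript processing and expression.

The two sequence records differ. The depositor's 15,911 nt sequence includes a polyhedrin promoter and a fragment of VSV-G coding sequence next to Tn7L, whereas the 15,572 nt sequencing result lacks these features. The rest of the annotated layout agrees between the two.
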