Features (pLannotate 1.2.2; 25 found; start..end, strand, type, name):
    102..557     +  rep_origin     f1 ori (sequence partly withheld): f1 bacteriophage origin of replication; arrow indicates direction of (+) strand synthesis
    584..688     +  promoter       AmpR promoter: bla
    689..1549    +  CDS            AmpR: β-lactamase; bla; confers resistance to ampicillin, carbenicillin, and related antibiotics
   1720..2308    +  rep_origin     ori: high-copy-number ColE1/pMB1/pBR322/pUC origin of replication
   2494..2543    -  misc_feature   bom (fragment): basis of mobility region from pBR322
   2611..2835    -  mobile_element Tn7R: mini-Tn7 element (right end of the Tn7 transposon) Tn7
   2905..3435    -  CDS            aacC1: AACC1_PSEAI - Experimental evidence at protein level: Swiss-Prot protein existence level 1. Responsible for gentamicin resistance and has a limited substrate range. From Pseudomonas aeruginosa.
   3624..3652    -  promoter       Pc promoter: intI1 (promoter lies within the coding sequence); class 1 integron promoter
   3630..3977    -  CDS            YPR2_ECOLX (fragment): Protein predicted: Swiss-Prot protein existence level 4. From Escherichia coli.
   4161..4209    -  polyA_signal   HSV TK poly(A) signal: herpes simplex virus thymidine kinase polyadenylation signal (Cole and Stacy, 1985)
   4315..4694    +  enhancer       CMV enhancer: human cytomegalovirus immediate early enhancer
   4695..4898    +  promoter       CMV promoter: human cytomegalovirus (CMV) immediate early promoter
   4894..4927    +  LTR            5' LTR (truncated) (fragment): truncated 5' long terminal repeat (LTR) from HIV-1
   4945..5054    +  promoter       p10 promoter: baculovirus promoter for expression in insect cells
   5127..14309   +  CDS            HTT: HD_HUMAN - Also known as HD, IT15. Experimental evidence at protein level: Swiss-Prot protein existence level 1. [Huntingtin, myristoylated N-terminal fragment]: Promotes the formation of autophagic vesicles. From Homo sapiens (Human).
  14373..14392   +  CDS            7xHis (fragment): 6xHis affinity tag
  14397..14420   +  CDS            3xFLAG (fragment): three tandem FLAG® epitope tags
  14440..14458   +  misc_feature   MCS (fragment): pBluescript multiple cloning site
  14458..14963   +  misc_feature   WPRE (fragment): woodchuck hepatitis virus posttranscriptional regulatory element
  15059..15142   +  CDS            large T antigen (fragment): large T antigen from SV40 (simian virus 40)
  15165..15299   +  polyA_signal   SV40 poly(A) signal: SV40 polyadenylation signal
  15309..15341   -  CDS            VSV-G tag: epitope tag from vesicular stomatitis virus G protein
  15324..15518   -  CDS            G (fragment): GLYCO_VSNJO - Experimental evidence at protein level: Swiss-Prot protein existence level 1. Attaches the virus to host cellular receptor, inducing clathrin-dependent endocytosis of the virion. In the endosome, the acidic pH induces conformational changes in the glycoprotein trimer, which trigger fusion between virus and endosomal membrane. In neurons, neo-synthesized glycoproteins are sorted to the dendrites, where the virus buds (By similarity). From Vesicular stomatitis New Jersey virus (strain Ogden subtype Concan) (VSNJV). Used to pseudotype many virus-like particles like lentiviral vector
  15559..15650   -  promoter       polyhedrin promoter: polh from Autographa californica; promoter for the baculovirus polyhedrin gene
  15664..15829   -  mobile_element Tn7L: mini-Tn7 element (left end of the Tn7 transposon) Tn7
>Addgene plasmid #111752 | pBacMam2-DiEx-LIC-C entry vector | depositor full sequence | sequence record 209903 | Full Sequence
TTCTCTGTCACAGAATGAAAATTTTTCTGTCATCTCTTCGTTATTAATGTTTGTAATTGACTGAATATCA
ACGCTTATTTGCAGCCTGAATGGCGAATGGG
[124 nt withheld, positions 102-225]
C
[91 nt withheld, positions 227-317]
A
[49 nt withheld, positions 319-367]
CCTTTGACGTTGGAGTCCACGTTCTTT
[37 nt withheld, positions 395-431]
ACCCTATCTCGGTCTATTCTTTTGATTTATAAGGGATTTTGCCGATTTCGGCCTATTGGTTAAAAAATGA
GCTGATTTAACAAAAATTTAACGCGAATTTTAACAAAATATTAACGTTTACAATTTCAGGTGGCACTTTT
CGGGGAAATGTGCGCGGAACCCCTATTTGTTTATTTTTCTAAATACATTCAAATATGTATCCGCTCATGA
GACAATAACCCTGATAAATGCTTCAATAATATTGAAAAAGGAAGAGTATGAGTATTCAACATTTCCGTGT
CGCCCTTATTCCCTTTTTTGCGGCATTTTGCCTTCCTGTTTTTGCTCACCCAGAAACGCTGGTGAAAGTA
AAAGATGCTGAAGATCAGTTGGGTGCACGAGTGGGTTACATCGAACTGGATCTCAACAGCGGTAAGATCC
TTGAGAGTTTTCGCCCCGAAGAACGTTTTCCAATGATGAGCACTTTTAAAGTTCTGCTATGTGGCGCGGT
ATTATCCCGTATTGACGCCGGGCAAGAGCAACTCGGTCGCCGCATACACTATTCTCAGAATGACTTGGTT
GAGTACTCACCAGTCACAGAAAAGCATCTTACGGATGGCATGACAGTAAGAGAATTATGCAGTGCTGCCA
TAACCATGAGTGATAACACTGCGGCCAACTTACTTCTGACAACGATCGGAGGACCGAAGGAGCTAACCGC
TTTTTTGCACAACATGGGGGATCATGTAACTCGCCTTGATCGTTGGGAACCGGAGCTGAATGAAGCCATA
CCAAACGACGAGCGTGACACCACGATGCCTGTAGCAATGGCAACAACGTTGCGCAAACTATTAACTGGCG
AACTACTTACTCTAGCTTCCCGGCAACAATTAATAGACTGGATGGAGGCGGATAAAGTTGCAGGACCACT
TCTGCGCTCGGCCCTTCCGGCTGGCTGGTTTATTGCTGATAAATCTGGAGCCGGTGAGCGTGGGTCTCGC
GGTATCATTGCAGCACTGGGGCCAGATGGTAAGCCCTCCCGTATCGTAGTTATCTACACGACGGGGAGTC
AGGCAACTATGGATGAACGAAATAGACAGATCGCTGAGATAGGTGCCTCACTGATTAAGCATTGGTAACT
GTCAGACCAAGTTTACTCATATATACTTTAGATTGATTTAAAACTTCATTTTTAATTTAAAAGGATCTAG
GTGAAGATCCTTTTTGATAATCTCATGACCAAAATCCCTTAACGTGAGTTTTCGTTCCACTGAGCGTCAG
ACCCCGTAGAAAAGATCAAAGGATCTTCTTGAGATCCTTTTTTTCTGCGCGTAATCTGCTGCTTGCAAAC
AAAAAAACCACCGCTACCAGCGGTGGTTTGTTTGCCGGATCAAGAGCTACCAACTCTTTTTCCGAAGGTA
ACTGGCTTCAGCAGAGCGCAGATACCAAATACTGTCCTTCTAGTGTAGCCGTAGTTAGGCCACCACTTCA
AGAACTCTGTAGCACCGCCTACATACCTCGCTCTGCTAATCCTGTTACCAGTGGCTGCTGCCAGTGGCGA
TAAGTCGTGTCTTACCGGGTTGGACTCAAGACGATAGTTACCGGATAAGGCGCAGCGGTCGGGCTGAACG
GGGGGTTCGTGCACACAGCCCAGCTTGGAGCGAACGACCTACACCGAACTGAGATACCTACAGCGTGAGC
ATTGAGAAAGCGCCACGCTTCCCGAAGGGAGAAAGGCGGACAGGTATCCGGTAAGCGGCAGGGTCGGAAC
AGGAGAGCGCACGAGGGAGCTTCCAGGGGGAAACGCCTGGTATCTTTATAGTCCTGTCGGGTTTCGCCAC
CTCTGACTTGAGCGTCGATTTTTGTGATGCTCGTCAGGGGGGCGGAGCCTATGGAAAAACGCCAGCAACG
CGGCCTTTTTACGGTTCCTGGCCTTTTGCTGGCCTTTTGCTCACATGTTCTTTCCTGCGTTATCCCCTGA
TTCTGTGGATAACCGTATTACCGCCTTTGAGTGAGCTGATACCGCTCGCCGCAGCCGAACGACCGAGCGC
AGCGAGTCAGTGAGCGAGGAAGCGGAAGAGCGCCTGATGCGGTATTTTCTCCTTACGCATCTGTGCGGTA
TTTCACACCGCAGACCAGCCGCGTAACCTGGCAAAATCGGTTACGGTTGAGTAATAAATGGATGCCCTGC
GTAAGCGGGTGTGGGCGGACAATAAAGTCTTAAACTGAACAAAATAGATCTAAACTATGACAATAAAGTC
TTAAACTAGACAGAATAGTTGTAAACTGAAATCAGTCCAGTTATGCTGTGAAAAAGCATACTGGACTTTT
GTTATGGCTAAAGCAAACTCTTCATTTTCTGAAGTGCAAATTGCCCGTCGTATTAAAGAGGGGCGTGGCC
AAGGGCATGGTAAAGACTATATTCGCGGCGTTGTGACAATTTACCGAACAACTCCGCGGCCGGGAAGCCG
ATCTCGGCTTGAACGAATTGTTAGGTGGCGGTACTTGGGTCGATATCAAAGTGCATCACTTCTTCCCGTA
TGCCCAACTTTGTATAGAGAGCCACTGCGGGATCGTCACCGTAATCTGCTTGCACGTAGATCACATAAGC
ACCAAGCGCGTTGGCCTCATGCTTGAGCAGATTGATGAGCGCGGTGGCAATGCCCTGCCTCCGGTGCTCG
CCGGAGACTGCGAGATCATAGATATAGATCTCACTACGCGGCTGCTCAAACCTGGGCAGAACGTAAGCCG
CGAGAGCGCCAACAACCGCTTCTTGGTCGAAGGCAGCAAGCGCGATGAATGTCTTACTACGGAGCAAGTT
CCCGAGGTAATCGGAGTCCGGCTGATGTTGGGAGTAGGTGGCTACGTCTCCGAACTCACGACCGAAAAGA
TCAAGAGCAGCCCGCATGGATTTGACTTGGTCAGGGCCGAGCCTACATGTGCGAATGATGCCCATACTTG
AGCCACCTAACTTTGTTTTAGGGCGACTGCCCTGCTGCGTAACATCGTTGCTGCTGCGTAACATCGTTGC
TGCTCCATAACATCAAACATCGACCCACGGCGTAACGCGCTTGCTGCTTGGATGCCCGAGGCATAGACTG
TACAAAAAAACAGTCATAACAAGCCATGAAAACCGCCACTGCGCCGTTACCACCGCTGCGTTCGGTCAAG
GTTCTGGACCAGTTGCGTGAGCGCATACGCTACTTGCATTACAGTTTACGAACCGAACAGGCTTATGTCA
ACTGGGTTCGTGCCTTCATCCGTTTCCACGGTGTGCGTCACCCGGCAACCTTGGGCAGCAGCGAAGTCGA
GGCATTTCTGTCCTGGCTGGCGAACGAGCGCAAGGTTTCGGTCTCCACGCATCGTCAGGCATTGGCGGCC
TTGCTGTTCTTCTACGGCAAGGTGCTGTGCACGGATCTGCCCTGGCTTCAGGAGATCGGTAGACCTCGGC
CGTCGCGGCGCTTGCCGGTGGTGCTGACCCCGGATGAAGTGGTTCGCATCCTCGGTTTTCTGGAAGGCGA
GCATCGTTTGTTCGCCCAGGACTCTAGCTATAGTTCTAGTGGTTGGCCTACGTACCCGTAGTGGCTATGG
CAGGGCTTGCCGCCCCGACGTTGGCTGCGAGCCCTGGGCCTTCACCCGAACTTGGGGGTTGGGGTGGGGA
AAAGGAAGAAACGCGGGCGTATTGGTCCCAATGGGGTCTCGGTGGGGTATCGACAGAGTGCCAGCCCTGG
GACCGAACCCCGCGTTTATGAACAAACGACCCAACACCCGTGCGTTTTATTCTGTCTTTTTATTGCCGTC
ATAGCGCGGGTTCCTTCCGGTATTGTCTCCTTCCGTGTTTCAGTTAGCCTCCCCCATCTCCCGGTACCGC
ATGCTGGATCTGTACGGGCCAGATATACGCGTTGACATTGATTATTGACTAGTTATTAATAGTAATCAAT
TACGGGGTCATTAGTTCATAGCCCATATATGGAGTTCCGCGTTACATAACTTACGGTAAATGGCCCGCCT
GGCTGACCGCCCAACGACCCCCGCCCATTGACGTCAATAATGACGTATGTTCCCATAGTAACGCCAATAG
GGACTTTCCATTGACGTCAATGGGTGGACTATTTACGGTAAACTGCCCACTTGGCAGTACATCAAGTGTA
TCATATGCCAAGTACGCCCCCTATTGACGTCAATGACGGTAAATGGCCCGCCTGGCATTATGCCCAGTAC
ATGACCTTATGGGACTTTCCTACTTGGCAGTACATCTACGTATTAGTCATCGCTATTACCATGGTGATGC
GGTTTTGGCAGTACATCAATGGGCGTGGATAGCGGTTTGACTCACGGGGATTTCCAAGTCTCCACCCCAT
TGACGTCAATGGGAGTTTGTTTTGGCACCAAAATCAACGGGACTTTCCAAAATGTCGTAACAACTCCGCC
CCATTGACGCAAATGGGCGGTAGGCGTGTACGGTGGGAGGTCTATATAAGCAGAGCTCTCTGGCTAACTA
GAGAACCCACTGCTTACTGGCTTATCGAATACGGACCTTTAATTCAACCCAACACAATATATTATAGTTA
AATAAGAATTATTATCAAATCATTTGTATATTAATTAAAATACTATACTGTAAATTACATTTTATTTACA
ATCACTCGACGGATCCTTAAGAAGGAGATATACTATGGCGACCCTGGAAAAGCGCTGACCTTAGTCGCTA
ACCTGCAGGAGCCGCTGCACCGACCAAAGAAAGAACTTTCAGCTACCAAGAAAGACCGTGTGAATCATTG
TCTGACAATATGTGAAAACATAGTGGCACAGTCTGTCAGAAATTCTCCAGAATTTCAGAAACTTCTGGGC
ATCGCTATGGAACTTTTTCTGCTGTGCAGTGATGACGCAGAGTCAGATGTCAGGATGGTGGCTGACGAAT
GCCTCAACAAAGTTATCAAAGCTTTGATGGATTCTAATCTTCCAAGGTTACAGCTCGAGCTCTATAAGGA
AATTAAAAAGAATGGTGCCCCTCGGAGTTTGCGTGCTGCCCTGTGGAGGTTTGCTGAGCTGGCTCACCTG
GTTCGGCCTCAGAAATGCAGGCCTTACCTGGTGAACCTTCTGCCGTGCCTGACTCGAACAAGCAAGAGAC
CCGAAGAATCAGTCCAGGAGACCTTGGCTGCAGCTGTTCCCAAAATTATGGCTTCTTTTGGCAATTTTGC
AAATGACAATGAAATTAAGGTTTTGTTAAAGGCCTTCATAGCGAACCTGAAGTCAAGCTCCCCCACCATT
CGGCGGACAGCGGCTGGATCAGCAGTGAGCATCTGCCAGCACTCAAGAAGGACACAATATTTCTATAGTT
GGCTACTAAATGTGCTCTTAGGCTTACTCGTTCCTGTCGAGGATGAACACTCCACTCTGCTGATTCTTGG
CGTGCTGCTCACCCTGAGGTATTTGGTGCCCTTGCTGCAGCAGCAGGTCAAGGACACAAGCCTGAAAGGC
AGCTTCGGAGTGACAAGGAAAGAAATGGAAGTCTCTCCTTCTGCAGAGCAGCTTGTCCAGGTTTATGAAC
TGACGTTACATCATACACAGCACCAAGACCACAATGTTGTGACCGGAGCCCTGGAGCTGTTGCAGCAGCT
CTTCAGAACGCCTCCACCCGAGCTTCTGCAAACCCTGACCGCAGTCGGGGGCATTGGGCAGCTCACCGCT
GCTAAGGAGGAGTCTGGTGGCCGAAGCCGTAGTGGGAGTATTGTGGAACTTATAGCTGGAGGGGGTTCCT
CATGCAGCCCTGTCCTTTCAAGAAAACAAAAAGGCAAAGTGCTCTTAGGAGAAGAAGAAGCCTTGGAGGA
TGACTCTGAATCGAGATCGGATGTCAGCAGCTCTGCCTTAACAGCCTCAGTGAAGGATGAGATCAGTGGA
GAGCTGGCTGCTTCTTCAGGGGTTTCCACTCCAGGGTCAGCAGGTCATGACATCATCACAGAACAGCCAC
GGTCACAGCACACACTGCAGGCGGACTCAGTGGATCTGGCCAGCTGTGACTTGACAAGCTCTGCCACTGA
TGGGGATGAGGAGGATATCTTGAGCCACAGCTCCAGCCAGGTCAGCGCCGTCCCATCTGACCCTGCCATG
GACCTGAATGATGGGACCCAGGCCTCGTCGCCCATCAGCGACAGCTCCCAGACCACCACCGAAGGGCCTG
ATTCAGCTGTTACCCCTTCAGACAGTTCTGAAATTGTGTTAGACGGTACCGACAACCAGTATTTGGGCCT
GCAGATTGGACAGCCCCAGGATGAAGATGAGGAAGCCACAGGTATTCTTCCTGATGAAGCCTCGGAGGCC
TTCAGGAACTCTTCCATGGCCCTTCAACAGGCACATTTATTGAAAAACATGAGTCACTGCAGGCAGCCTT
CTGACAGCAGTGTTGATAAATTTGTGTTGAGAGATGAAGCTACTGAACCGGGTGATCAAGAAAACAAGCC
TTGCCGCATCAAAGGTGACATTGGACAGTCCACTGATGATGACTCTGCACCTCTTGTCCATTGTGTCCGC
CTTTTATCTGCTTCGTTTTTGCTAACAGGGGGAAAAAATGTGCTGGTTCCGGACAGGGATGTGAGGGTCA
GCGTGAAGGCCCTGGCCCTCAGCTGTGTGGGAGCAGCTGTGGCCCTCCACCCGGAATCTTTCTTCAGCAA
ACTCTATAAAGTTCCTCTTGACACCACGGAATACCCTGAGGAACAGTATGTCTCAGACATCTTGAACTAC
ATCGATCATGGAGACCCACAGGTTCGAGGAGCCACTGCCATTCTCTGTGGGACCCTCATCTGCTCCATCC
TCAGCAGGTCCCGCTTCCACGTGGGAGATTGGATGGGCACCATTAGAACCCTCACAGGAAATACATTTTC
TTTGGCGGATTGCATTCCTTTGCTGCGGAAAACACTGAAGGATGAGTCTTCTGTTACTTGCAAGTTAGCT
TGTACAGCTGTGAGGAACTGTGTCATGAGTCTCTGCAGCAGCAGCTACAGTGAGTTAGGACTGCAGCTGA
TCATCGATGTGCTGACTCTGAGGAACAGTTCCTATTGGCTGGTGAGGACAGAGCTTCTGGAAACCCTTGC
AGAGATTGACTTCAGGCTGGTGAGCTTTTTGGAGGCAAAAGCAGAAAACTTACACAGAGGGGCTCATCAT
TATACAGGGCTTTTAAAACTGCAAGAACGAGTGCTCAATAATGTTGTCATCCATTTGCTTGGAGATGAAG
ACCCCAGGGTGCGACATGTTGCCGCAGCATCACTAATTAGGCTTGTCCCAAAGCTGTTTTATAAATGTGA
CCAAGGACAAGCTGATCCAGTAGTGGCCGTGGCAAGAGATCAAAGCAGTGTTTACCTGAAACTTCTCATG
CATGAGACGCAGCCTCCATCTCATTTCTCCGTCAGCACAATAACCAGAATATATAGAGGCTATAACCTAC
TACCAAGCATAACAGACGTCACTATGGAAAATAACCTTTCAAGAGTTATTGCAGCAGTTTCTCATGAACT
AATCACATCAACCACCAGAGCACTCACATTTGGATGCTGTGAAGCTTTGTGTCTTCTTTCCACTGCCTTC
CCAGTTTGCATTTGGAGTTTAGGTTGGCACTGTGGAGTGCCTCCACTGAGTGCCTCAGATGAGTCTAGGA
AGAGCTGTACCGTTGGGATGGCCACAATGATTCTGACCCTGCTCTCGTCAGCTTGGTTCCCATTGGATCT
CTCAGCCCATCAAGATGCTTTGATTTTGGCCGGAAACTTGCTTGCAGCCAGTGCTCCCAAATCTCTGAGA
AGTTCATGGGCCTCTGAAGAAGAAGCCAACCCAGCAGCCACCAAGCAAGAGGAGGTCTGGCCAGCCCTGG
GGGACCGGGCCCTGGTGCCCATGGTGGAGCAGCTCTTCTCTCACCTGCTGAAGGTGATTAACATTTGTGC
CCACGTCCTGGATGACGTGGCTCCTGGACCCGCAATAAAGGCAGCCTTGCCTTCTCTAACAAACCCCCCT
TCTCTAAGTCCCATCCGACGAAAGGGGAAGGAGAAAGAACCAGGAGAACAAGCATCTGTACCGTTGAGTC
CCAAGAAAGGCAGTGAGGCCAGTGCAGCTTCTAGACAATCTGATACCTCAGGTCCTGTTACAACAAGTAA
ATCCTCATCACTGGGGAGTTTCTATCATCTTCCTTCATACCTCAAACTGCATGATGTCCTGAAAGCTACA
CACGCTAACTACAAGGTCACGCTGGATCTTCAGAACAGCACGGAAAAGTTTGGAGGGTTTCTTCGCTCAG
CCTTGGATGTTCTTTCTCAGATACTAGAGCTGGCCACACTGCAGGACATTGGGAAGTGTGTTGAAGAGAT
CCTAGGATACCTGAAATCCTGCTTTAGTCGAGAACCAATGATGGCAACTGTTTGTGTTCAACAATTGTTG
AAGACTCTCTTTGGCACAAACTTGGCCTCCCAGTTTGATGGCTTATCTTCCAACCCCAGCAAGTCACAAG
GCCGAGCACAGCGCCTTGGCTCCTCCAGTGTGAGGCCAGGCTTGTACCACTACTGCTTCATGGCCCCGTA
CACCCACTTCACCCAGGCCCTCGCTGACGCCAGCCTGAGGAACATGGTGCAGGCGGAGCAGGAGAACGAC
ACCTCGGGATGGTTTGATGTCCTCCAGAAAGTGTCTACCCAGTTGAAGACAAACCTCACGAGTGTCACAA
AGAACCGTGCAGATAAGAATGCTATTCATAATCACATTCGTTTGTTTGAACCTCTTGTTATAAAAGCTTT
AAAACAGTACACGACTACAACATGTGTGCAGTTACAGAAGCAGGTTTTAGATTTGCTGGCGCAGCTGGTT
CAGTTACGGGTTAATTACTGTCTTCTGGATTCAGATCAGGTGTTTATTGGCTTTGTATTGAAACAGTTTG
AATACATTGAAGTGGGCCAGTTCAGGGAATCAGAGGCAATCATTCCAAACATCTTTTTCTTCTTGGTATT
ACTATCTTATGAACGCTATCATTCAAAACAGATCATTGGAATTCCTAAAATCATTCAGCTCTGTGATGGC
ATCATGGCCAGTGGAAGGAAGGCTGTGACACATGCCATACCGGCTCTGCAGCCCATAGTCCACGACCTCT
TTGTATTAAGAGGAACAAATAAAGCTGATGCAGGAAAAGAGCTTGAAACCCAAAAAGAGGTGGTGGTGTC
AATGTTACTGAGACTCATCCAGTACCATCAGGTGTTGGAGATGTTCATTCTTGTCCTGCAGCAGTGCCAC
AAGGAGAATGAAGACAAGTGGAAGCGACTGTCTCGACAGATAGCTGACATCATCCTCCCAATGTTAGCCA
AACAGCAGATGCACATTGACTCTCATGAAGCCCTTGGAGTGTTAAATACATTATTTGAGATTTTGGCCCC
TTCCTCCCTCCGTCCGGTAGACATGCTTTTACGGAGTATGTTCGTCACTCCAAACACAATGGCGTCCGTG
AGCACTGTTCAACTGTGGATATCGGGAATTCTGGCCATTTTGAGGGTTCTGATTTCCCAGTCAACTGAAG
ATATTGTTCTTTCTCGTATTCAGGAGCTCTCCTTCTCTCCGTATTTAATCTCCTGTACAGTAATTAATAG
GTTAAGAGATGGGGACAGTACTTCAACGCTAGAAGAACACAGTGAAGGGAAACAAATAAAGAATTTGCCA
GAAGAAACATTTTCAAGGTTTCTATTACAACTGGTTGGTATTCTTTTAGAAGACATTGTTACAAAACAGC
TGAAGGTGGAAATGAGTGAGCAGCAACATACTTTCTATTGCCAGGAACTAGGCACACTGCTAATGTGTCT
GATCCACATCTTCAAGTCTGGAATGTTCCGGAGAATCACAGCAGCTGCCACTAGGCTGTTCCGCAGTGAT
GGCTGTGGCGGCAGTTTCTACACCCTGGACAGCTTGAACTTGCGGGCTCGTTCCATGATCACCACCCACC
CGGCCCTGGTGCTGCTCTGGTGTCAGATACTGCTGCTTGTCAACCACACCGACTACCGCTGGTGGGCAGA
AGTGCAGCAGACCCCGAAAAGACACAGTCTGTCCAGCACAAAGTTACTTAGTCCCCAGATGTCTGGAGAA
GAGGAGGATTCTGACTTGGCAGCCAAACTTGGAATGTGCAATAGAGAAATAGTACGAAGAGGGGCTCTCA
TTCTCTTCTGTGATTATGTCTGTCAGAACCTCCATGACTCCGAGCACTTAACGTGGCTCATTGTAAATCA
CATTCAAGATCTGATCAGCCTTTCCCACGAGCCTCCAGTACAGGACTTCATCAGTGCCGTTCATCGGAAC
TCTGCTGCCAGCGGCCTGTTCATCCAGGCAATTCAGTCTCGTTGTGAAAACCTTTCAACTCCAACCATGC
TGAAGAAAACTCTTCAGTGCTTGGAGGGGATCCATCTCAGCCAGTCGGGAGCTGTGCTCACGCTGTATGT
GGACAGGCTTCTGTGCACCCCTTTCCGTGTGCTGGCTCGCATGGTCGACATCCTTGCTTGTCGCCGGGTA
GAAATGCTTCTGGCTGCAAATTTACAGAGCAGCATGGCCCAGTTGCCAATGGAAGAACTCAACAGAATCC
AGGAATACCTTCAGAGCAGCGGGCTCGCTCAGAGACACCAAAGGCTCTATTCCCTGCTGGACAGGTTTCG
TCTCTCCACCATGCAAGACTCACTTAGTCCCTCTCCTCCAGTCTCTTCCCACCCGCTGGACGGGGATGGG
CACGTGTCACTGGAAACAGTGAGTCCGGACAAAGACTGGTACGTTCATCTTGTCAAATCCCAGTGTTGGA
CCAGGTCAGATTCTGCACTGCTGGAAGGTGCAGAGCTGGTGAATCGGATTCCTGCTGAAGATATGAATGC
CTTCATGATGAACTCGGAGTTCAACCTAAGCCTGCTAGCTCCATGCTTAAGCCTAGGGATGAGTGAAATT
TCTGGTGGCCAGAAGAGTGCCCTTTTTGAAGCAGCCCGTGAGGTGACTCTGGCCCGTGTGAGCGGCACCG
TGCAGCAGCTCCCTGCTGTCCATCATGTCTTCCAGCCCGAGCTGCCTGCAGAACCGGCGGCCTACTGGAG
CAAGTTGAATGATCTGTTTGGGGATGCTGCACTGTATCAGTCCCTGCCCACTCTGGCCCGGGCCCTGGCA
CAGTACCTGGTGGTGGTCTCCAAACTGCCCAGTCATTTGCACCTTCCTCCTGAGAAAGAGAAGGACATTG
TGAAATTCGTGGTGGCAACCCTTGAGGCCCTGTCCTGGCATTTGATCCATGAGCAGATCCCGCTGAGTCT
GGATCTCCAGGCAGGGCTGGACTGCTGCTGCCTGGCCCTGCAGCTGCCTGGCCTCTGGAGCGTGGTCTCC
TCCACAGAGTTTGTGACCCACGCCTGCTCCCTCATCCACTGTGTGCACTTCATCCTGGAGGCCGTTGCAG
TGCAGCCTGGAGAGCAGCTTCTTAGTCCAGAAAGAAGGACAAATACCCCAAAAGCCATCAGCGAGGAGGA
GGAGGAAGTAGATCCAAACACACAGAATCCTAAGTATATCACTGCAGCCTGTGAGATGGTGGCAGAAATG
GTGGAGTCTCTGCAGTCGGTGTTGGCCTTGGGTCATAAAAGGAATAGCGGCGTGCCGGCGTTTCTCACGC
CATTGCTCAGGAACATCATCATCAGCCTGGCCCGCCTGCCCCTTGTCAACAGCTACACACGTGTGCCCCC
ACTGGTGTGGAAGCTTGGATGGTCACCCAAACCGGGAGGGGATTTTGGCACAGCATTCCCTGAGATCCCC
GTGGAGTTCCTCCAGGAAAAGGAAGTCTTTAAGGAGTTCATCTACCGCATCAACACACTAGGCTGGACCA
GTCGTACTCAGTTTGAAGAAACTTGGGCCACCCTCCTTGGTGTCCTGGTGACGCAGCCCCTCGTGATGGA
GCAGGAGGAGAGCCCACCAGAAGAAGACACAGAGAGGACCCAGATCAACGTCCTGGCCGTGCAGGCCATC
ACCTCACTGGTGCTCAGTGCAATGACTGTGCCTGTGGCCGGCAACCCAGCTGTAAGCTGCTTGGAGCAGC
AGCCCCGGAACAAGCCTCTGAAAGCTCTCGACACCAGGTTTGGGAGGAAGCTGAGCATTATCAGAGGGAT
TGTGGAGCAAGAGATTCAAGCAATGGTTTCAAAGAGAGAGAATATTGCCACCCATCATTTATATCAGGCA
TGGGATCCTGTCCCTTCTCTGTCTCCGGCTACTACAGGTGCCCTCATCAGCCACGAGAAGCTGCTGCTGC
AGATCAACCCCGAGCGGGAGCTGGGGAGCATGAGCTACAAACTCGGCCAGGTGTCCATACACTCCGTGTG
GCTAGGGAACAGCATCACACCCCTGAGGGAGGAGGAATGGGACGAGGAAGAGGAGGAGGAGGCCGACGCC
CCTGCACCTTCGTCACCACCCACGTCTCCAGTCAACTCCAGGAAACACCGGGCTGGAGTTGACATCCACT
CCTGTTCGCAGTTTTTGCTTGAGTTGTACAGCCGCTGGATCCTGCCGTCCAGCTCAGCCAGGAGGACCCC
GGCCATCCTGATCAGTGAGGTGGTCAGATCCCTTCTAGTGGTCTCAGACTTGTTCACCGAGCGCAACCAG
TTTGAGCTGATGTATGTGACGCTGACAGAACTGCGAAGGGTGCACCCTTCAGAAGACGAGATCCTCGCTC
AGTACCTGGTGCCTGCCACCTGCAAGGCAGCTGCCGTCCTTGGGATGGACAAGGCCGTGGCGGAGCCTGT
CAGCCGCCTGCTGGAGAGCACGCTCAGGAGCAGCCACCTGCCCAGCAGGGTTGGAGCCCTGCACGGCATC
CTCTATGTGCTGGAGTGCGACCTGCTGGACGACACTGCCAAGCAGCTCATCCCGGTCATCAGCGACTATC
TCCTCTCCAACCTGAAAGGGATCGCCCACTGCGTGAACATTCACAGCCAGCAGCACGTACTGGTCATGTG
TGCCACTGCGTTTTACCTCATTGAGAACTATCCTCTGGACGTAGGGCCGGAATTTTCAGCATCAATAATA
CAGATGTGTGGGGTGATGCTGTCTGGAAGTGAGGAGTCCACCCCCTCCATCATTTACCACTGTGCCCTCA
GAGGCCTGGAGCGCCTCCTGCTCTCTGAGCAGCTCTCCCGCCTGGATGCAGAATCGCTGGTCAAGCTGAG
TGTGGACAGAGTGAACGTGCACAGCCCGCACCGGGCCATGGCGGCTCTGGGCCTGATGCTCACCTGCATG
TACACAGGAAAGGAGAAAGTCAGTCCGGGTAGAACTTCAGACCCTAATCCTGCAGCCCCCGACAGCGAGT
CAGTGATTGTTGCTATGGAGCGGGTATCTGTTCTTTTTGATAGGATCAGGAAAGGCTTTCCTTGTGAAGC
CAGAGTGGTGGCCAGGATCCTGCCCCAGTTTCTAGACGACTTCTTCCCACCCCAGGACATCATGAACAAA
GTCATCGGAGAGTTTCTGTCCAACCAGCAGCCATACCCCCAGTTCATGGCCACCGTGGTGTATAAGGTGT
TTCAGACTCTGCACAGCACCGGGCAGTCGTCCATGGTCCGGGACTGGGTCATGCTGTCCCTCTCCAACTT
CACGCAGAGGGCCCCGGTCGCCATGGCCACGTGGAGCCTCTCCTGCTTCTTTGTCAGCGCGTCCACCAGC
CCGTGGGTCGCGGCGATCCTCCCACATGTCATCAGCAGGATGGGCAAGCTGGAGCAGGTGGACGTGAACC
TTTTCTGCCTGGTCGCCACAGACTTCTACAGACACCAGATAGAGGAGGAGCTCGACCGCAGGGCCTTCCA
GTCTGTGCTTGAGGTGGTTGCAGCCCCAGGAAGCCCATATCACCGGCTGCTGACTTGTTTACGAAATGTC
CACAAGGTCACCACCTGCGGTGGAAGCGGTGACTACAAAGACGATGACGACAAGTAAAACCTCTACTTCC
AATCGCACCATCATCACCATCACCATCACCACCATGATTACAAGGATGACGACGATAAGTGAGGCGGCCG
CCAAGCTTGATATCAAGCTTATCGATAATCAACCTCTGGATTACAAAATTTGTGAAAGATTGACTGGTAT
TCTTAACTATGTTGCTCCTTTTACGCTATGTGGATACGCTGCTTTAATGCCTTTGTATCATGCTATTGCT
TCCCGTATGGCTTTCATTTTCTCCTCCTTGTATAAATCCTGGTTGCTGTCTCTTTATGAGGAGTTGTGGC
CCGTTGTCAGGCAACGTGGCGTGGTGTGCACTGTGTTTGCTGACGCAACCCCCACTGGTTGGGGCATTGC
CACCACCTGTCAGCTCCTTTCCGGGACTTTCGCTTTCCCCCTCCCTATTGCCACGGCGGAACTCATCGCC
GCCTGCCTTGCCCGCTGCTGGACAGGGGCTCGGCTGTTGGGCACTGACAATTCCGTGGTGTTGTCGGGGA
AATCATCGTCCTTTCCTTGGCTGCTCGCCTGTGTTGCCACCTGGATTCTGCGCGGGACGTCCTTCTGCTA
CGTCCCTTCGGCCCTCAATCCAGCGGACCTTCCTTCCCGCGGGCGCCCCCCTCCTCACGGCGAGCGAAGC
TTGTCGAGAAGTACTAGAGGATCTCTAGAGCCTGCAGTCTCGACAAGCTTGTCGAGAAGTACTAGAGGAT
CATAATCAGCCATACCACATTTGTAGAGGTTTTACTTGCTTTAAAAAACCTCCCACACCTCCCCCTGAAC
CTGAAACATAAAATGAATGCAATTGTTGTTGTTAACTTGTTTATTGCAGCTTATAATGGTTACAAATAAA
GCAATAGCATCACAAATTTCACAAATAAAGCATTTTTTTCACTGCATTCTAGTTGTGGTTTGTCCAAACT
CATCAATGTATCTTATCATGTCTGGATCTGATCATCACTTTCCAAGTCGGTTCATCTCTATGTCTGTATA
AATCTGTCTTTTCTTGGTGTGCTTTAATTTAATGCAAAGATGGATACCAACTCGGAGAACCAAGAATAGT
CCAATGATTAACCCTATGATAAAGAAAAAAGAGGCAATAGAGCTTTTCCAACTACTGAACCAACCTTCTA
CAAGCTCGATTGGATTTTTGGATAGCCCAGTATCACCCATCGCGCCCGATGGTGGGACGGTATGAATAAT
CCGGAATATTTATAGGTTTTTTTATTACAAAACTGTTACGAAAACAGTAAAATACTTATTTATTTGCGAG
ATGGTTATCATTTTAATTATCTCCATGATCCTAGGAGATCCGAACCAGATAAGTGAAATCTAGTTCCAAA
CTATTTTGTCATTTTTAATTTTCGTATTAGCTTACGACGCTACACCCAGTTCCCATCTATTTTGTCACTC
TTCCCTAAATAATCCTTAAAAACTCCATTTCCACCCCTCCCAGTTCCCAACTATTTTGTCCGCCCACAGC
GGGGCATTTTTCTTCCTGTTATGTTTTTAATCAAACATCCTGCCAACTCCATGTGACAAACCGTCATCTT
CGGCTACTTT
