Features (pLannotate 1.2.2; 22 found; start..end, strand, type, name):
    102..556     +  rep_origin     f1 ori (sequence partly withheld): f1 bacteriophage origin of replication; arrow indicates direction of (+) strand synthesis
    582..686     +  promoter       AmpR promoter: bla
    687..1547    +  CDS            AmpR: β-lactamase; bla; confers resistance to ampicillin, carbenicillin, and related antibiotics
   1718..2306    +  rep_origin     ori: high-copy-number ColE1/pMB1/pBR322/pUC origin of replication
   2492..2543    -  misc_feature   bom (fragment): basis of mobility region from pBR322
   2611..2835    -  mobile_element Tn7R: mini-Tn7 element (right end of the Tn7 transposon) Tn7
   2902..3435    -  CDS            GmR: gentamycin acetyltransferase; aacC1; confers resistance to gentamycin
   3624..3652    -  promoter       Pc promoter: intI1 (promoter lies within the coding sequence); class 1 integron promoter
   3630..3989    -  CDS            YPR2_ECOLX (fragment): Protein predicted: Swiss-Prot protein existence level 4. From Escherichia coli.
   4160..4208    -  polyA_signal   HSV TK poly(A) signal: herpes simplex virus thymidine kinase polyadenylation signal (Cole and Stacy, 1985)
   4313..4692    +  enhancer       CMV enhancer: human cytomegalovirus immediate early enhancer
   4693..4896    +  promoter       CMV promoter: human cytomegalovirus (CMV) immediate early promoter
   4892..4925    +  LTR            5' LTR (truncated) (fragment): truncated 5' long terminal repeat (LTR) from HIV-1
   4943..5052    +  promoter       p10 promoter: baculovirus promoter for expression in insect cells
   5125..14307   +  CDS            HTT: HD_HUMAN - Also known as HD, IT15. Experimental evidence at protein level: Swiss-Prot protein existence level 1. [Huntingtin, myristoylated N-terminal fragment]: Promotes the formation of autophagic vesicles. From Homo sapiens (Human).
  14371..14390   +  CDS            7xHis (fragment): 6xHis affinity tag
  14395..14418   +  CDS            3xFLAG (fragment): three tandem FLAG® epitope tags
  14437..14455   +  misc_feature   MCS (fragment): pBluescript multiple cloning site
  14455..14960   +  misc_feature   WPRE (fragment): woodchuck hepatitis virus posttranscriptional regulatory element
  15056..15139   +  CDS            large T antigen (fragment): large T antigen from SV40 (simian virus 40)
  15162..15296   +  polyA_signal   SV40 poly(A) signal: SV40 polyadenylation signal
  15325..15490   -  mobile_element Tn7L: mini-Tn7 element (left end of the Tn7 transposon) Tn7
>Addgene plasmid #111752 | pBacMam2-DiEx-LIC-C entry vector | addgene full sequence | sequence record 216046 | Addgene NGS Result
TTCTCTGTCACAGAATGAAAATTTTTCTGTCATCTCTTCGTTATTAATGTTTGTAATTGACTGAATATCA
ACGCTTATTTGCAGCCTGAATGGCGAATGGG
[124 nt withheld, positions 102-225]
C
[91 nt withheld, positions 227-317]
A
[49 nt withheld, positions 319-367]
CCTTTGACGTTGGAGTCCACGTTCTT
[37 nt withheld, positions 394-430]
ACCCTATCTCGGTCTATTCTTTTGATTTATAAGGGATTTTGCCGATTTCGGCCTATTGGTTAAAAAATGA
GCTGATTTAACAAAAATTTAACGCGAATTTTAACAAAATATTAACGCTTACAATTTAGGTGGCACTTTTC
GGGGAAATGTGCGCGGAACCCCTATTTGTTTATTTTTCTAAATACATTCAAATATGTATCCGCTCATGAG
ACAATAACCCTGATAAATGCTTCAATAATATTGAAAAAGGAAGAGTATGAGTATTCAACATTTCCGTGTC
GCCCTTATTCCCTTTTTTGCGGCATTTTGCCTTCCTGTTTTTGCTCACCCAGAAACGCTGGTGAAAGTAA
AAGATGCTGAAGATCAGTTGGGTGCACGAGTGGGTTACATCGAACTGGATCTCAACAGCGGTAAGATCCT
TGAGAGTTTTCGCCCCGAAGAACGTTTTCCAATGATGAGCACTTTTAAAGTTCTGCTATGTGGCGCGGTA
TTATCCCGTATTGACGCCGGGCAAGAGCAACTCGGTCGCCGCATACACTATTCTCAGAATGACTTGGTTG
AGTACTCACCAGTCACAGAAAAGCATCTTACGGATGGCATGACAGTAAGAGAATTATGCAGTGCTGCCAT
AACCATGAGTGATAACACTGCGGCCAACTTACTTCTGACAACGATCGGAGGACCGAAGGAGCTAACCGCT
TTTTTGCACAACATGGGGGATCATGTAACTCGCCTTGATCGTTGGGAACCGGAGCTGAATGAAGCCATAC
CAAACGACGAGCGTGACACCACGATGCCTGTAGCAATGGCAACAACGTTGCGCAAACTATTAACTGGCGA
ACTACTTACTCTAGCTTCCCGGCAACAATTAATAGACTGGATGGAGGCGGATAAAGTTGCAGGACCACTT
CTGCGCTCGGCCCTTCCGGCTGGCTGGTTTATTGCTGATAAATCTGGAGCCGGTGAGCGTGGGTCTCGCG
GTATCATTGCAGCACTGGGGCCAGATGGTAAGCCCTCCCGTATCGTAGTTATCTACACGACGGGGAGTCA
GGCAACTATGGATGAACGAAATAGACAGATCGCTGAGATAGGTGCCTCACTGATTAAGCATTGGTAACTG
TCAGACCAAGTTTACTCATATATACTTTAGATTGATTTAAAACTTCATTTTTAATTTAAAAGGATCTAGG
TGAAGATCCTTTTTGATAATCTCATGACCAAAATCCCTTAACGTGAGTTTTCGTTCCACTGAGCGTCAGA
CCCCGTAGAAAAGATCAAAGGATCTTCTTGAGATCCTTTTTTTCTGCGCGTAATCTGCTGCTTGCAAACA
AAAAAACCACCGCTACCAGCGGTGGTTTGTTTGCCGGATCAAGAGCTACCAACTCTTTTTCCGAAGGTAA
CTGGCTTCAGCAGAGCGCAGATACCAAATACTGTTCTTCTAGTGTAGCCGTAGTTAGGCCACCACTTCAA
GAACTCTGTAGCACCGCCTACATACCTCGCTCTGCTAATCCTGTTACCAGTGGCTGCTGCCAGTGGCGAT
AAGTCGTGTCTTACCGGGTTGGACTCAAGACGATAGTTACCGGATAAGGCGCAGCGGTCGGGCTGAACGG
GGGGTTCGTGCACACAGCCCAGCTTGGAGCGAACGACCTACACCGAACTGAGATACCTACAGCGTGAGCT
ATGAGAAAGCGCCACGCTTCCCGAAGGGAGAAAGGCGGACAGGTATCCGGTAAGCGGCAGGGTCGGAACA
GGAGAGCGCACGAGGGAGCTTCCAGGGGGAAACGCCTGGTATCTTTATAGTCCTGTCGGGTTTCGCCACC
TCTGACTTGAGCGTCGATTTTTGTGATGCTCGTCAGGGGGGCGGAGCCTATGGAAAAACGCCAGCAACGC
GGCCTTTTTACGGTTCCTGGCCTTTTGCTGGCCTTTTGCTCACATGTTCTTTCCTGCGTTATCCCCTGAT
TCTGTGGATAACCGTATTACCGCCTTTGAGTGAGCTGATACCGCTCGCCGCAGCCGAACGACCGAGCGCA
GCGAGTCAGTGAGCGAGGAAGCGGAAGAGCGCCTGATGCGGTATTTTCTCCTTACGCATCTGTGCGGTAT
TTCACACCGCATAGACCAGCCGCGTAACCTGGCAAAATCGGTTACGGTTGAGTAATAAATGGATGCCCTG
CGTAAGCGGGTGTGGGCGGACAATAAAGTCTTAAACTGAACAAAATAGATCTAAACTATGACAATAAAGT
CTTAAACTAGACAGAATAGTTGTAAACTGAAATCAGTCCAGTTATGCTGTGAAAAAGCATACTGGACTTT
TGTTATGGCTAAAGCAAACTCTTCATTTTCTGAAGTGCAAATTGCCCGTCGTATTAAAGAGGGGCGTGGC
CAAGGGCATGGTAAAGACTATATTCGCGGCGTTGTGACAATTTACCGAACAACTCCGCGGCCGGGAAGCC
GATCTCGGCTTGAACGAATTGTTAGGTGGCGGTACTTGGGTCGATATCAAAGTGCATCACTTCTTCCCGT
ATGCCCAACTTTGTATAGAGAGCCACTGCGGGATCGTCACCGTAATCTGCTTGCACGTAGATCACATAAG
CACCAAGCGCGTTGGCCTCATGCTTCAAGAGATTGATGAGCGCGGTGGCAATGCCCTGCCTCCGGTGCTC
GCCGGAGACTGCGAGATCATAGATATAGATCTCACTACGCGGCTGCTCAAACTTGGGCAGAACGTAAGCC
GCGAGAGCGCCAACAACCGCTTCTTGGTCGAAGGCAGCAAGCGCGATGAATGTCTTACTACGGAGCAAGT
TCCCGAGGTAATCGGAGTCCGGCTGATGTTGGGAGTAGGTGGCTACGTCTCCGAACTCACGACCGAAAAG
ATCAAGAGCAGCCCGCATGGATTTGACTTGGTCAGGGCCGAGCCTACATGTGCGAATGATGCCCATACTT
GAGCCACCTAACTTTGTTTTAGGGCGACTGCCCTGCTGCGTAACATCGTTGCTGCTGCGTAACATCGTTG
CTGCTCCATAACATCAAACATCGACCCACGGCGTAACGCGCTTGCTGCTTGGATGCCCGAGGCATAGACT
GTACAAAAAAACAGTCATAACAAGCCATGAAAACCGCCACTGCGCCGTTACCACCGCTGCGTTCGGTCAA
GGTTCTGGACCAGTTGCGTGAGCGCATACGCTACTTGCATTACAGTTTACGAACCGAACAGGCTTATGTC
AACTGGGTTCGTGCCTTCATCCGTTTCCACGGTGTGCGTCACCCGGCAACCTTGGGCAGCAGCGAAGTCG
AGGCATTTCTGTCCTGGCTGGCGAACGAGCGCAAGGTTTCGGTCTCCACGCATCGTCAGGCATTGGCGGC
CTTGCTGTTCTTCTACGGCAAGGTGCTGTGCACGGATCTGCCCTTGCTTCAGGAGATCGGTAGACCTCGG
CCGTCGCGGCGCTTGCCGGTGGTGCTGACCCCGGATGAAGTGGTTCGCATCCTCGGTTTTCTGGAAGGCG
AGCATCGTTTGTTCGCCCAGGACTCTAGCTATAGTTCTAGTGGTTGGCTACGTACCCGTAGTGGCTATGG
CAGGGCTTGCCGCCCCGACGTTGGCTGCGAGCCCTGGGCCTTCACCCGAACTTGGGGGTTGGGGTGGGGA
AAAGGAAGAAACGCGGGCGTATTGGTCCCAATGGGGTCTCGGTGGGGTATCGACAGAGTGCCAGCCCTGG
GACCGAACCCCGCGTTTATGAACAAACGACCCAACACCCGTGCGTTTTATTCTGTCTTTTTATTGCCGTC
ATAGCGCGGGTTCCTTCCGGTATTGTCTCCTTCCGTGTTTCAGTTAGCCTCCCCCATCTCCCGGTACCGC
ATGCGGATCTGTACGGGCCAGATATACGCGTTGACATTGATTATTGACTAGTTATTAATAGTAATCAATT
ACGGGGTCATTAGTTCATAGCCCATATATGGAGTTCCGCGTTACATAACTTACGGTAAATGGCCCGCCTG
GCTGACCGCCCAACGACCCCCGCCCATTGACGTCAATAATGACGTATGTTCCCATAGTAACGCCAATAGG
GACTTTCCATTGACGTCAATGGGTGGAGTATTTACGGTAAACTGCCCACTTGGCAGTACATCAAGTGTAT
CATATGCCAAGTACGCCCCCTATTGACGTCAATGACGGTAAATGGCCCGCCTGGCATTATGCCCAGTACA
TGACCTTATGGGACTTTCCTACTTGGCAGTACATCTACGTATTAGTCATCGCTATTACCATGGTGATGCG
GTTTTGGCAGTACATCAATGGGCGTGGATAGCGGTTTGACTCACGGGGATTTCCAAGTCTCCACCCCATT
GACGTCAATGGGAGTTTGTTTTGGCACCAAAATCAACGGGACTTTCCAAAATGTCGTAACAACTCCGCCC
CATTGACGCAAATGGGCGGTAGGCGTGTACGGTGGGAGGTCTATATAAGCAGAGCTCTCTGGCTAACTAG
AGAACCCACTGCTTACTGGCTTATCGAATACGGACCTTTAATTCAACCCAACACAATATATTATAGTTAA
ATAAGAATTATTATCAAATCATTTGTATATTAATTAAAATACTATACTGTAAATTACATTTTATTTACAA
TCACTCGACGGATCCTTAAGAAGGAGATATACTATGGCGACCCTGGAAAAGCGCTGACCTTAGTCGCTAA
CCTGCAGGAGCCGCTGCACCGACCAAAGAAAGAACTTTCAGCTACCAAGAAAGACCGTGTGAATCATTGT
CTGACAATATGTGAAAACATAGTGGCACAGTCTGTCAGAAATTCTCCAGAATTTCAGAAACTTCTGGGCA
TCGCTATGGAACTTTTTCTGCTGTGCAGTGATGACGCAGAGTCAGATGTCAGGATGGTGGCTGACGAATG
CCTCAACAAAGTTATCAAAGCTTTGATGGATTCTAATCTTCCAAGGTTACAGCTCGAGCTCTATAAGGAA
ATTAAAAAGAATGGTGCCCCTCGGAGTTTGCGTGCTGCCCTGTGGAGGTTTGCTGAGCTGGCTCACCTGG
TTCGGCCTCAGAAATGCAGGCCTTACCTGGTGAACCTTCTGCCGTGCCTGACTCGAACAAGCAAGAGACC
CGAAGAATCAGTCCAGGAGACCTTGGCTGCAGCTGTTCCCAAAATTATGGCTTCTTTTGGCAATTTTGCA
AATGACAATGAAATTAAGGTTTTGTTAAAGGCCTTCATAGCGAACCTGAAGTCAAGCTCCCCCACCATTC
GGCGGACAGCGGCTGGATCAGCAGTGAGCATCTGCCAGCACTCAAGAAGGACACAATATTTCTATAGTTG
GCTACTAAATGTGCTCTTAGGCTTACTCGTTCCTGTCGAGGATGAACACTCCACTCTGCTGATTCTTGGC
GTGCTGCTCACCCTGAGGTATTTGGTGCCCTTGCTGCAGCAGCAGGTCAAGGACACAAGCCTGAAAGGCA
GCTTCGGAGTGACAAGGAAAGAAATGGAAGTCTCTCCTTCTGCAGAGCAGCTTGTCCAGGTTTATGAACT
GACGTTACATCATACACAGCACCAAGACCACAATGTTGTGACCGGAGCCCTGGAGCTGTTGCAGCAGCTC
TTCAGAACGCCTCCACCCGAGCTTCTGCAAACCCTGACCGCAGTCGGGGGCATTGGGCAGCTCACCGCTG
CTAAGGAGGAGTCTGGTGGCCGAAGCCGTAGTGGGAGTATTGTGGAACTTATAGCTGGAGGGGGTTCCTC
ATGCAGCCCTGTCCTTTCAAGAAAACAAAAAGGCAAAGTGCTCTTAGGAGAAGAAGAAGCCTTGGAGGAT
GACTCTGAATCGAGATCGGATGTCAGCAGCTCTGCCTTAACAGCCTCAGTGAAGGATGAGATCAGTGGAG
AGCTGGCTGCTTCTTCAGGGGTTTCCACTCCAGGGTCAGCAGGTCATGACATCATCACAGAACAGCCACG
GTCACAGCACACACTGCAGGCGGACTCAGTGGATCTGGCCAGCTGTGACTTGACAAGCTCTGCCACTGAT
GGGGATGAGGAGGATATCTTGAGCCACAGCTCCAGCCAGGTCAGCGCCGTCCCATCTGACCCTGCCATGG
ACCTGAATGATGGGACCCAGGCCTCGTCGCCCATCAGCGACAGCTCCCAGACCACCACCGAAGGGCCTGA
TTCAGCTGTTACCCCTTCAGACAGTTCTGAAATTGTGTTAGACGGTACCGACAACCAGTATTTGGGCCTG
CAGATTGGACAGCCCCAGGATGAAGATGAGGAAGCCACAGGTATTCTTCCTGATGAAGCCTCGGAGGCCT
TCAGGAACTCTTCCATGGCCCTTCAACAGGCACATTTATTGAAAAACATGAGTCACTGCAGGCAGCCTTC
TGACAGCAGTGTTGATAAATTTGTGTTGAGAGATGAAGCTACTGAACCGGGTGATCAAGAAAACAAGCCT
TGCCGCATCAAAGGTGACATTGGACAGTCCACTGATGATGACTCTGCACCTCTTGTCCATTGTGTCCGCC
TTTTATCTGCTTCGTTTTTGCTAACAGGGGGAAAAAATGTGCTGGTTCCGGACAGGGATGTGAGGGTCAG
CGTGAAGGCCCTGGCCCTCAGCTGTGTGGGAGCAGCTGTGGCCCTCCACCCGGAATCTTTCTTCAGCAAA
CTCTATAAAGTTCCTCTTGACACCACGGAATACCCTGAGGAACAGTATGTCTCAGACATCTTGAACTACA
TCGATCATGGAGACCCACAGGTTCGAGGAGCCACTGCCATTCTCTGTGGGACCCTCATCTGCTCCATCCT
CAGCAGGTCCCGCTTCCACGTGGGAGATTGGATGGGCACCATTAGAACCCTCACAGGAAATACATTTTCT
TTGGCGGATTGCATTCCTTTGCTGCGGAAAACACTGAAGGATGAGTCTTCTGTTACTTGCAAGTTAGCTT
GTACAGCTGTGAGGAACTGTGTCATGAGTCTCTGCAGCAGCAGCTACAGTGAGTTAGGACTGCAGCTGAT
CATCGATGTGCTGACTCTGAGGAACAGTTCCTATTGGCTGGTGAGGACAGAGCTTCTGGAAACCCTTGCA
GAGATTGACTTCAGGCTGGTGAGCTTTTTGGAGGCAAAAGCAGAAAACTTACACAGAGGGGCTCATCATT
ATACAGGGCTTTTAAAACTGCAAGAACGAGTGCTCAATAATGTTGTCATCCATTTGCTTGGAGATGAAGA
CCCCAGGGTGCGACATGTTGCCGCAGCATCACTAATTAGGCTTGTCCCAAAGCTGTTTTATAAATGTGAC
CAAGGACAAGCTGATCCAGTAGTGGCCGTGGCAAGAGATCAAAGCAGTGTTTACCTGAAACTTCTCATGC
ATGAGACGCAGCCTCCATCTCATTTCTCCGTCAGCACAATAACCAGAATATATAGAGGCTATAACCTACT
ACCAAGCATAACAGACGTCACTATGGAAAATAACCTTTCAAGAGTTATTGCAGCAGTTTCTCATGAACTA
ATCACATCAACCACCAGAGCACTCACATTTGGATGCTGTGAAGCTTTGTGTCTTCTTTCCACTGCCTTCC
CAGTTTGCATTTGGAGTTTAGGTTGGCACTGTGGAGTGCCTCCACTGAGTGCCTCAGATGAGTCTAGGAA
GAGCTGTACCGTTGGGATGGCCACAATGATTCTGACCCTGCTCTCGTCAGCTTGGTTCCCATTGGATCTC
TCAGCCCATCAAGATGCTTTGATTTTGGCCGGAAACTTGCTTGCAGCCAGTGCTCCCAAATCTCTGAGAA
GTTCATGGGCCTCTGAAGAAGAAGCCAACCCAGCAGCCACCAAGCAAGAGGAGGTCTGGCCAGCCCTGGG
GGACCGGGCCCTGGTGCCCATGGTGGAGCAGCTCTTCTCTCACCTGCTGAAGGTGATTAACATTTGTGCC
CACGTCCTGGATGACGTGGCTCCTGGACCCGCAATAAAGGCAGCCTTGCCTTCTCTAACAAACCCCCCTT
CTCTAAGTCCCATCCGACGAAAGGGGAAGGAGAAAGAACCAGGAGAACAAGCATCTGTACCGTTGAGTCC
CAAGAAAGGCAGTGAGGCCAGTGCAGCTTCTAGACAATCTGATACCTCAGGTCCTGTTACAACAAGTAAA
TCCTCATCACTGGGGAGTTTCTATCATCTTCCTTCATACCTCAAACTGCATGATGTCCTGAAAGCTACAC
ACGCTAACTACAAGGTCACGCTGGATCTTCAGAACAGCACGGAAAAGTTTGGAGGGTTTCTTCGCTCAGC
CTTGGATGTTCTTTCTCAGATACTAGAGCTGGCCACACTGCAGGACATTGGGAAGTGTGTTGAAGAGATC
CTAGGATACCTGAAATCCTGCTTTAGTCGAGAACCAATGATGGCAACTGTTTGTGTTCAACAATTGTTGA
AGACTCTCTTTGGCACAAACTTGGCCTCCCAGTTTGATGGCTTATCTTCCAACCCCAGCAAGTCACAAGG
CCGAGCACAGCGCCTTGGCTCCTCCAGTGTGAGGCCAGGCTTGTACCACTACTGCTTCATGGCCCCGTAC
ACCCACTTCACCCAGGCCCTCGCTGACGCCAGCCTGAGGAACATGGTGCAGGCGGAGCAGGAGAACGACA
CCTCGGGATGGTTTGATGTCCTCCAGAAAGTGTCTACCCAGTTGAAGACAAACCTCACGAGTGTCACAAA
GAACCGTGCAGATAAGAATGCTATTCATAATCACATTCGTTTGTTTGAACCTCTTGTTATAAAAGCTTTA
AAACAGTACACGACTACAACATGTGTGCAGTTACAGAAGCAGGTTTTAGATTTGCTGGCGCAGCTGGTTC
AGTTACGGGTTAATTACTGTCTTCTGGATTCAGATCAGGTGTTTATTGGCTTTGTATTGAAACAGTTTGA
ATACATTGAAGTGGGCCAGTTCAGGGAATCAGAGGCAATCATTCCAAACATCTTTTTCTTCTTGGTATTA
CTATCTTATGAACGCTATCATTCAAAACAGATCATTGGAATTCCTAAAATCATTCAGCTCTGTGATGGCA
TCATGGCCAGTGGAAGGAAGGCTGTGACACATGCCATACCGGCTCTGCAGCCCATAGTCCACGACCTCTT
TGTATTAAGAGGAACAAATAAAGCTGATGCAGGAAAAGAGCTTGAAACCCAAAAAGAGGTGGTGGTGTCA
ATGTTACTGAGACTCATCCAGTACCATCAGGTGTTGGAGATGTTCATTCTTGTCCTGCAGCAGTGCCACA
AGGAGAATGAAGACAAGTGGAAGCGACTGTCTCGACAGATAGCTGACATCATCCTCCCAATGTTAGCCAA
ACAGCAGATGCACATTGACTCTCATGAAGCCCTTGGAGTGTTAAATACATTATTTGAGATTTTGGCCCCT
TCCTCCCTCCGTCCGGTAGACATGCTTTTACGGAGTATGTTCGTCACTCCAAACACAATGGCGTCCGTGA
GCACTGTTCAACTGTGGATATCGGGAATTCTGGCCATTTTGAGGGTTCTGATTTCCCAGTCAACTGAAGA
TATTGTTCTTTCTCGTATTCAGGAGCTCTCCTTCTCTCCGTATTTAATCTCCTGTACAGTAATTAATAGG
TTAAGAGATGGGGACAGTACTTCAACGCTAGAAGAACACAGTGAAGGGAAACAAATAAAGAATTTGCCAG
AAGAAACATTTTCAAGGTTTCTATTACAACTGGTTGGTATTCTTTTAGAAGACATTGTTACAAAACAGCT
GAAGGTGGAAATGAGTGAGCAGCAACATACTTTCTATTGCCAGGAACTAGGCACACTGCTAATGTGTCTG
ATCCACATCTTCAAGTCTGGAATGTTCCGGAGAATCACAGCAGCTGCCACTAGGCTGTTCCGCAGTGATG
GCTGTGGCGGCAGTTTCTACACCCTGGACAGCTTGAACTTGCGGGCTCGTTCCATGATCACCACCCACCC
GGCCCTGGTGCTGCTCTGGTGTCAGATACTGCTGCTTGTCAACCACACCGACTACCGCTGGTGGGCAGAA
GTGCAGCAGACCCCGAAAAGACACAGTCTGTCCAGCACAAAGTTACTTAGTCCCCAGATGTCTGGAGAAG
AGGAGGATTCTGACTTGGCAGCCAAACTTGGAATGTGCAATAGAGAAATAGTACGAAGAGGGGCTCTCAT
TCTCTTCTGTGATTATGTCTGTCAGAACCTCCATGACTCCGAGCACTTAACGTGGCTCATTGTAAATCAC
ATTCAAGATCTGATCAGCCTTTCCCACGAGCCTCCAGTACAGGACTTCATCAGTGCCGTTCATCGGAACT
CTGCTGCCAGCGGCCTGTTCATCCAGGCAATTCAGTCTCGTTGTGAAAACCTTTCAACTCCAACCATGCT
GAAGAAAACTCTTCAGTGCTTGGAGGGGATCCATCTCAGCCAGTCGGGAGCTGTGCTCACGCTGTATGTG
GACAGGCTTCTGTGCACCCCTTTCCGTGTGCTGGCTCGCATGGTCGACATCCTTGCTTGTCGCCGGGTAG
AAATGCTTCTGGCTGCAAATTTACAGAGCAGCATGGCCCAGTTGCCAATGGAAGAACTCAACAGAATCCA
GGAATACCTTCAGAGCAGCGGGCTCGCTCAGAGACACCAAAGGCTCTATTCCCTGCTGGACAGGTTTCGT
CTCTCCACCATGCAAGACTCACTTAGTCCCTCTCCTCCAGTCTCTTCCCACCCGCTGGACGGGGATGGGC
ACGTGTCACTGGAAACAGTGAGTCCGGACAAAGACTGGTACGTTCATCTTGTCAAATCCCAGTGTTGGAC
CAGGTCAGATTCTGCACTGCTGGAAGGTGCAGAGCTGGTGAATCGGATTCCTGCTGAAGATATGAATGCC
TTCATGATGAACTCGGAGTTCAACCTAAGCCTGCTAGCTCCATGCTTAAGCCTAGGGATGAGTGAAATTT
CTGGTGGCCAGAAGAGTGCCCTTTTTGAAGCAGCCCGTGAGGTGACTCTGGCCCGTGTGAGCGGCACCGT
GCAGCAGCTCCCTGCTGTCCATCATGTCTTCCAGCCCGAGCTGCCTGCAGAACCGGCGGCCTACTGGAGC
AAGTTGAATGATCTGTTTGGGGATGCTGCACTGTATCAGTCCCTGCCCACTCTGGCCCGGGCCCTGGCAC
AGTACCTGGTGGTGGTCTCCAAACTGCCCAGTCATTTGCACCTTCCTCCTGAGAAAGAGAAGGACATTGT
GAAATTCGTGGTGGCAACCCTTGAGGCCCTGTCCTGGCATTTGATCCATGAGCAGATCCCGCTGAGTCTG
GATCTCCAGGCAGGGCTGGACTGCTGCTGCCTGGCCCTGCAGCTGCCTGGCCTCTGGAGCGTGGTCTCCT
CCACAGAGTTTGTGACCCACGCCTGCTCCCTCATCCACTGTGTGCACTTCATCCTGGAGGCCGTTGCAGT
GCAGCCTGGAGAGCAGCTTCTTAGTCCAGAAAGAAGGACAAATACCCCAAAAGCCATCAGCGAGGAGGAG
GAGGAAGTAGATCCAAACACACAGAATCCTAAGTATATCACTGCAGCCTGTGAGATGGTGGCAGAAATGG
TGGAGTCTCTGCAGTCGGTGTTGGCCTTGGGTCATAAAAGGAATAGCGGCGTGCCGGCGTTTCTCACGCC
ATTGCTCAGGAACATCATCATCAGCCTGGCCCGCCTGCCCCTTGTCAACAGCTACACACGTGTGCCCCCA
CTGGTGTGGAAGCTTGGATGGTCACCCAAACCGGGAGGGGATTTTGGCACAGCATTCCCTGAGATCCCCG
TGGAGTTCCTCCAGGAAAAGGAAGTCTTTAAGGAGTTCATCTACCGCATCAACACACTAGGCTGGACCAG
TCGTACTCAGTTTGAAGAAACTTGGGCCACCCTCCTTGGTGTCCTGGTGACGCAGCCCCTCGTGATGGAG
CAGGAGGAGAGCCCACCAGAAGAAGACACAGAGAGGACCCAGATCAACGTCCTGGCCGTGCAGGCCATCA
CCTCACTGGTGCTCAGTGCAATGACTGTGCCTGTGGCCGGCAACCCAGCTGTAAGCTGCTTGGAGCAGCA
GCCCCGGAACAAGCCTCTGAAAGCTCTCGACACCAGGTTTGGGAGGAAGCTGAGCATTATCAGAGGGATT
GTGGAGCAAGAGATTCAAGCAATGGTTTCAAAGAGAGAGAATATTGCCACCCATCATTTATATCAGGCAT
GGGATCCTGTCCCTTCTCTGTCTCCGGCTACTACAGGTGCCCTCATCAGCCACGAGAAGCTGCTGCTGCA
GATCAACCCCGAGCGGGAGCTGGGGAGCATGAGCTACAAACTCGGCCAGGTGTCCATACACTCCGTGTGG
CTAGGGAACAGCATCACACCCCTGAGGGAGGAGGAATGGGACGAGGAAGAGGAGGAGGAGGCCGACGCCC
CTGCACCTTCGTCACCACCCACGTCTCCAGTCAACTCCAGGAAACACCGGGCTGGAGTTGACATCCACTC
CTGTTCGCAGTTTTTGCTTGAGTTGTACAGCCGCTGGATCCTGCCGTCCAGCTCAGCCAGGAGGACCCCG
GCCATCCTGATCAGTGAGGTGGTCAGATCCCTTCTAGTGGTCTCAGACTTGTTCACCGAGCGCAACCAGT
TTGAGCTGATGTATGTGACGCTGACAGAACTGCGAAGGGTGCACCCTTCAGAAGACGAGATCCTCGCTCA
GTACCTGGTGCCTGCCACCTGCAAGGCAGCTGCCGTCCTTGGGATGGACAAGGCCGTGGCGGAGCCTGTC
AGCCGCCTGCTGGAGAGCACGCTCAGGAGCAGCCACCTGCCCAGCAGGGTTGGAGCCCTGCACGGCATCC
TCTATGTGCTGGAGTGCGACCTGCTGGACGACACTGCCAAGCAGCTCATCCCGGTCATCAGCGACTATCT
CCTCTCCAACCTGAAAGGGATCGCCCACTGCGTGAACATTCACAGCCAGCAGCACGTACTGGTCATGTGT
GCCACTGCGTTTTACCTCATTGAGAACTATCCTCTGGACGTAGGGCCGGAATTTTCAGCATCAATAATAC
AGATGTGTGGGGTGATGCTGTCTGGAAGTGAGGAGTCCACCCCCTCCATCATTTACCACTGTGCCCTCAG
AGGCCTGGAGCGCCTCCTGCTCTCTGAGCAGCTCTCCCGCCTGGATGCAGAATCGCTGGTCAAGCTGAGT
GTGGACAGAGTGAACGTGCACAGCCCGCACCGGGCCATGGCGGCTCTGGGCCTGATGCTCACCTGCATGT
ACACAGGAAAGGAGAAAGTCAGTCCGGGTAGAACTTCAGACCCTAATCCTGCAGCCCCCGACAGCGAGTC
AGTGATTGTTGCTATGGAGCGGGTATCTGTTCTTTTTGATAGGATCAGGAAAGGCTTTCCTTGTGAAGCC
AGAGTGGTGGCCAGGATCCTGCCCCAGTTTCTAGACGACTTCTTCCCACCCCAGGACATCATGAACAAAG
TCATCGGAGAGTTTCTGTCCAACCAGCAGCCATACCCCCAGTTCATGGCCACCGTGGTGTATAAGGTGTT
TCAGACTCTGCACAGCACCGGGCAGTCGTCCATGGTCCGGGACTGGGTCATGCTGTCCCTCTCCAACTTC
ACGCAGAGGGCCCCGGTCGCCATGGCCACGTGGAGCCTCTCCTGCTTCTTTGTCAGCGCGTCCACCAGCC
CGTGGGTCGCGGCGATCCTCCCACATGTCATCAGCAGGATGGGCAAGCTGGAGCAGGTGGACGTGAACCT
TTTCTGCCTGGTCGCCACAGACTTCTACAGACACCAGATAGAGGAGGAGCTCGACCGCAGGGCCTTCCAG
TCTGTGCTTGAGGTGGTTGCAGCCCCAGGAAGCCCATATCACCGGCTGCTGACTTGTTTACGAAATGTCC
ACAAGGTCACCACCTGCGGTGGAAGCGGTGACTACAAAGACGATGACGACAAGTAAAACCTCTACTTCCA
ATCGCACCATCATCACCATCACCATCACCACCATGATTACAAGGATGACGACGATAAGTGAGGCGGCCGC
CAACTTGATATCAAGCTTATCGATAATCAACCTCTGGATTACAAAATTTGTGAAAGATTGACTGGTATTC
TTAACTATGTTGCTCCTTTTACGCTATGTGGATACGCTGCTTTAATGCCTTTGTATCATGCTATTGCTTC
CCGTATGGCTTTCATTTTCTCCTCCTTGTATAAATCCTGGTTGCTGTCTCTTTATGAGGAGTTGTGGCCC
GTTGTCAGGCAACGTGGCGTGGTGTGCACTGTGTTTGCTGACGCAACCCCCACTGGTTGGGGCATTGCCA
CCACCTGTCAGCTCCTTTCCGGGACTTTCGCTTTCCCCCTCCCTATTGCCACGGCGGAACTCATCGCCGC
CTGCCTTGCCCGCTGCTGGACAGGGGCTCGGCTGTTGGGCACTGACAATTCCGTGGTGTTGTCGGGGAAA
TCATCGTCCTTTCCTTGGCTGCTCGCCTGTGTTGCCACCTGGATTCTGCGCGGGACGTCCTTCTGCTACG
TCCCTTCGGCCCTCAATCCAGCGGACCTTCCTTCCCGCGGGCGCCCCCCTCCTCACGGCGAGCGAAGCTT
GTCGAGAAGTACTAGAGGATCTCTAGAGCCTGCAGTCTCGACAAGCTTGTCGAGAAGTACTAGAGGATCA
TAATCAGCCATACCACATTTGTAGAGGTTTTACTTGCTTTAAAAAACCTCCCACACCTCCCCCTGAACCT
GAAACATAAAATGAATGCAATTGTTGTTGTTAACTTGTTTATTGCAGCTTATAATGGTTACAAATAAAGC
AATAGCATCACAAATTTCACAAATAAAGCATTTTTTTCACTGCATTCTAGTTGTGGTTTGTCCAAACTCA
TCAATGTATCTTATCATGTCTGGATCTGATCACTGCTTGAGCCTAGGAGATCCGAACCAGATAAGTGAAA
TCTAGTTCCAAACTATTTTGTCATTTTTAATTTTCGTATTAGCTTACGACGCTACACCCAGTTCCCATCT
ATTTTGTCACTCTTCCCTAAATAATCCTTAAAAACTCCATTTCCACCCCTCCCAGTTCCCAACTATTTTG
TCCGCCCACAGCGGGGCATTTTTCTTCCTGTTATGTTTTTAATCAAACATCCTGCCAACTCCATGTGACA
AACCGTCATCTTCGGCTACTTT
